>Addgene plasmid #173966 | pGL3-noSV40-EC1.45-human_min1-opossum_min2 | addgene full sequence | sequence record 341757 | Addgene NGS Result
CATTCCGGTACTGTTGGTAAAGCCACCATGGAAGACGCCAAAAACATAAAGAAAGGCCCGGCGCCATTCT
ATCCGCTGGAAGATGGAACCGCTGGAGAGCAACTGCATAAGGCTATGAAGAGATACGCCCTGGTTCCTGG
AACAATTGCTTTTACAGATGCACATATCGAGGTGGACATCACTTACGCTGAGTACTTCGAAATGTCCGTT
CGGTTGGCAGAAGCTATGAAACGATATGGGCTGAATACAAATCACAGAATCGTCGTATGCAGTGAAAACT
CTCTTCAATTCTTTATGCCGGTGTTGGGCGCGTTATTTATCGGAGTTGCAGTTGCGCCCGCGAACGACAT
TTATAATGAACGTGAATTGCTCAACAGTATGGGCATTTCGCAGCCTACCGTGGTGTTCGTTTCCAAAAAG
GGGTTGCAAAAAATTTTGAACGTGCAAAAAAAGCTCCCAATCATCCAAAAAATTATTATCATGGATTCTA
AAACGGATTACCAGGGATTTCAGTCGATGTACACGTTCGTCACATCTCATCTACCTCCCGGTTTTAATGA
ATACGATTTTGTGCCAGAGTCCTTCGATAGGGACAAGACAATTGCACTGATCATGAACTCCTCTGGATCT
ACTGGTCTGCCTAAAGGTGTCGCTCTGCCTCATAGAACTGCCTGCGTGAGATTCTCGCATGCCAGAGATC
CTATTTTTGGCAATCAAATCATTCCGGATACTGCGATTTTAAGTGTTGTTCCATTCCATCACGGTTTTGG
AATGTTTACTACACTCGGATATTTGATATGTGGATTTCGAGTCGTCTTAATGTATAGATTTGAAGAAGAG
CTGTTTCTGAGGAGCCTTCAGGATTACAAGATTCAAAGTGCGCTGCTGGTGCCAACCCTATTCTCCTTCT
TCGCCAAAAGCACTCTGATTGACAAATACGATTTATCTAATTTACACGAAATTGCTTCTGGTGGCGCTCC
CCTCTCTAAGGAAGTCGGGGAAGCGGTTGCCAAGAGGTTCCATCTGCCAGGTATCAGGCAAGGATATGGG
CTCACTGAGACTACATCAGCTATTCTGATTACACCCGAGGGGGATGATAAACCGGGCGCGGTCGGTAAAG
TTGTTCCATTTTTTGAAGCGAAGGTTGTGGATCTGGATACCGGGAAAACGCTGGGCGTTAATCAAAGAGG
CGAACTGTGTGTGAGAGGTCCTATGATTATGTCCGGTTATGTAAACAATCCGGAAGCGACCAACGCCTTG
ATTGACAAGGATGGATGGCTACATTCTGGAGACATAGCTTACTGGGACGAAGACGAACACTTCTTCATCG
TTGACCGCCTGAAGTCTCTGATTAAGTACAAAGGCTATCAGGTGGCTCCCGCTGAATTGGAATCCATCTT
GCTCCAACACCCCAACATCTTCGACGCAGGTGTCGCAGGTCTTCCCGACGATGACGCCGGTGAACTTCCC
GCCGCCGTTGTTGTTTTGGAGCACGGAAAGACGATGACGGAAAAAGAGATCGTGGATTACGTCGCCAGTC
AAGTAACAACCGCGAAAAAGTTGCGCGGAGGAGTTGTGTTTGTGGACGAAGTACCGAAAGGTCTTACCGG
AAAACTCGACGCAAGAAAAATCAGAGAGATCCTCATAAAGGCCAAGAAGGGCGGAAAGATCGCCGTGTAA
TTCTAGAGTCGGGGCGGCCGGCCGCTTCGAGCAGACATGATAAGATACATTGATGAGTTTGGACAAACCA
CAACTAGAATGCAGTGAAAAAAATGCTTTATTTGTGAAATTTGTGATGCTATTGCTTTATTTGTAACCAT
TATAAGCTGCAATAAACAAGTTAACAACAACAATTGCATTCATTTTATGTTTCAGGTTCAGGGGGAGGTG
TGGGAGGTTTTTTAAAGCAAGTAAAACCTCTACAAATGTGGTAAAATCGATAAGGATCTGGATCCGTCGA
CCGATGCCCTTGAGAGCCTTCAACCCAGTCAGCTCCTTCCGGTGGGCGCGGGGCATGACTATCGTCGCCG
CACTTATGACTGTCTTCTTTATCATGCAACTCGTAGGACAGGTGCCGGCAGCGCTCTTCCGCTTCCTCGC
TCACTGACTCGCTGCGCTCGGTCGTTCGGCTGCGGCGAGCGGTATCAGCTCACTCAAAGGCGGTAATACG
GTTATCCACAGAATCAGGGGATAACGCAGGAAAGAACATGTGAGCAAAAGGCCAGCAAAAGGCCAGGAAC
CGTAAAAAGGCCGCGTTGCTGGCGTTTTTCCATAGGCTCCGCCCCCCTGACGAGCATCACAAAAATCGAC
GCTCAAGTCAGAGGTGGCGAAACCCGACAGGACTATAAAGATACCAGGCGTTTCCCCCTGGAAGCTCCCT
CGTGCGCTCTCCTGTTCCGACCCTGCCGCTTACCGGATACCTGTCCGCCTTTCTCCCTTCGGGAAGCGTG
GCGCTTTCTCATAGCTCACGCTGTAGGTATCTCAGTTCGGTGTAGGTCGTTCGCTCCAAGCTGGGCTGTG
TGCACGAACCCCCCGTTCAGCCCGACCGCTGCGCCTTATCCGGTAACTATCGTCTTGAGTCCAACCCGGT
AAGACACGACTTATCGCCACTGGCAGCAGCCACTGGTAACAGGATTAGCAGAGCGAGGTATGTAGGCGGT
GCTACAGAGTTCTTGAAGTGGTGGCCTAACTACGGCTACACTAGAAGAACAGTATTTGGTATCTGCGCTC
TGCTGAAGCCAGTTACCTTCGGAAAAAGAGTTGGTAGCTCTTGATCCGGCAAACAAACCACCGCTGGTAG
CGGTGGTTTTTTTGTTTGCAAGCAGCAGATTACGCGCAGAAAAAAAGGATCTCAAGAAGATCCTTTGATC
TTTTCTACGGGGTCTGACGCTCAGTGGAACGAAAACTCACGTTAAGGGATTTTGGTCATGAGATTATCAA
AAAGGATCTTCACCTAGATCCTTTTAAATTAAAAATGAAGTTTTAAATCAATCTAAAGTATATATGAGTA
AACTTGGTCTGACAGTTACCAATGCTTAATCAGTGAGGCACCTATCTCAGCGATCTGTCTATTTCGTTCA
TCCATAGTTGCCTGACTCCCCGTCGTGTAGATAACTACGATACGGGAGGGCTTACCATCTGGCCCCAGTG
CTGCAATGATACCGCGAGACCCACGCTCACCGGCTCCAGATTTATCAGCAATAAACCAGCCAGCCGGAAG
GGCCGAGCGCAGAAGTGGTCCTGCAACTTTATCCGCCTCCATCCAGTCTATTAATTGTTGCCGGGAAGCT
AGAGTAAGTAGTTCGCCAGTTAATAGTTTGCGCAACGTTGTTGCCATTGCTACAGGCATCGTGGTGTCAC
GCTCGTCGTTTGGTATGGCTTCATTCAGCTCCGGTTCCCAACGATCAAGGCGAGTTACATGATCCCCCAT
GTTGTGCAAAAAAGCGGTTAGCTCCTTCGGTCCTCCGATCGTTGTCAGAAGTAAGTTGGCCGCAGTGTTA
TCACTCATGGTTATGGCAGCACTGCATAATTCTCTTACTGTCATGCCATCCGTAAGATGCTTTTCTGTGA
CTGGTGAGTACTCAACCAAGTCATTCTGAGAATAGTGTATGCGGCGACCGAGTTGCTCTTGCCCGGCGTC
AATACGGGATAATACCGCGCCACATAGCAGAACTTTAAAAGTGCTCATCATTGGAAAACGTTCTTCGGGG
CGAAAACTCTCAAGGATCTTACCGCTGTTGAGATCCAGTTCGATGTAACCCACTCGTGCACCCAACTGAT
CTTCAGCATCTTTTACTTTCACCAGCGTTTCTGGGTGAGCAAAAACAGGAAGGCAAAATGCCGCAAAAAA
GGGAATAAGGGCGACACGGAAATGTTGAATACTCATACTCTTCCTTTTTCAATATTATTGAAGCATTTAT
CAGGGTTATTGTCTCATGAGCGGATACATATTTGAATGTATTTAGAAAAATAAACAAATAGGGGTTCCGC
GCACATTTCCCCGAAAAGTGCCACCTG
[124 nt withheld, positions 4018-4141]
C
[91 nt withheld, positions 4143-4233]
A
[49 nt withheld, positions 4235-4283]
CCTTTGACGTTGGAGTCCACGTTCTTT
[37 nt withheld, positions 4311-4347]
ACCCTATCTCGGTCTATTCTTTTGATTTATAAGGGATTTTGCCGATTTCGGCCTATTGGTTAAAAAATGA
GCTGATTTAACAAAAATTTAACGCGAATTTTAACAAAATATTAACGCTTACAATTTGCCATTCGCCATTC
AGGCTGCGCAACTGTTGGGAAGGGCGATCGGTGCGGGCCTCTTCGCTATTACGCCAGCCCAAGCTACCAT
GATAAGTAAGTAATATTAAGGTACGGGAGGTACTTGGAGCGGCCGCAATAAAATATCTTTATTTTCATTA
CATCTGTGTGTTGGTTTTTTGTGTGAATCGATAGTACTAACATACGCTCTCCATCAAAACAAAACGAAAC
AAAACAAACTAGCAAAATAGGCTGTCCCCAGTGCAAGTGCAGGTGCCAGAACATTTCTCTATCGATAGGT
ACGCCATGTAGCTGCTCTTCCGTGGACGCGGATGCTTCCTGCCTCATAGCCGGGTCGCCTCCGCGCTAAC
CCCGTTGAACCTTGCAACCAGCCCCTCTAGAGTGTGGAAGAAAGGAGCATCGACCCAGCCTCAGGTTTCA
CTTCTGTTCTAGTTTATCTATCTAACTTAGACCACATGTCTGTGCTTTCAGAAAATTTTCCCATTTTTGA
ATCACTAACAGCACCCTTTATTCTTACTACTGCCAGGGATTCACTATTTTTAAACAGCTCGAGCTGCTGC
TCAGAGATTTTCTACCACAGCTGACTATGATTAGAAGGATTGAGTGAGATCAGTGCTTGATTAACTTTCA
GCTGCTATTGGTTTTCCTCAGTTCCTGCAGAAGAATTAATCTTTAGGTTTGACCAAATTTCAAATGCTAA
TGGATACCAGACACAATGGGCCCACCCATGTCATCAAACATAAGGAATCTTTCTTCTCCAATTTTAATTT
CATAAAATGTATAATGCCCTACTTATCCATTATAGATCTGCGATCTGCATCTCAATTAGTCAGCAACCAT
AGTCCCGCCCCTAACTCCGCCCATCCCGCCCCTAACTCCGCCCAGTTCCGCCCATTCTCCGCCCCATCGC
TGACTAATTTTTTTTATTTATGCAGAGGCCGAGGCCGCCTCGGCCTCTGAGCTATTCCAGAAGTAGTGAG
GAGGCTTTTTTGGAGGCCTAGGCTTTTGCAAAAAGCTTGG
Features (pLannotate 1.2.2; 12 found; start..end, strand, type, name):
     28..1680    +  CDS            luciferase: firefly luciferase; luc+; enhanced luc+ version of the luciferase gene
   1721..1842    -  polyA_signal   SV40 poly(A) signal: SV40 polyadenylation signal
   1865..1933    -  CDS            large T antigen (fragment): large T antigen from SV40 (simian virus 40)
   1955..2087    +  CDS            TcR (fragment): tetracycline efflux protein; tet; confers resistance to tetracycline
   2267..2855    -  rep_origin     ori: high-copy-number ColE1/pMB1/pBR322/pUC origin of replication
   3026..3886    -  CDS            AmpR: β-lactamase; bla; confers resistance to ampicillin, carbenicillin, and related antibiotics
   3887..3991    -  promoter       AmpR promoter: bla
   4018..4446    +  rep_origin     f1 ori (sequence partly withheld): f1 bacteriophage origin of replication; arrow indicates direction of (+) strand synthesis
   4478..4545    -  CDS            lacZα (fragment): LacZα fragment of β-galactosidase; lacZ fragment
   4604..4652    +  polyA_signal   poly(A) signal: synthetic polyadenylation signal
   4666..4757    +  misc_feature   pause site: RNA polymerase II transcriptional pause signal from the human α2 globin gene
   5303..5499    +  promoter       SV40 promoter: SV40 early promoter
