[The description below was written by a language model from this plasmid's Addgene catalogue record and pLannotate feature annotations shown in this document.]
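Description:
pGL3-noSV40-EC1.45-human_min1-opossum_min2 is a firefly luciferase enhancer reporter built on the Promega pGL3-Promoter backbone, intended for transfection into mammalian cells to measure the activity of a candidate regulatory sequence. It is maintained in E. coli as a high-copy plasmid through a ColE1/pUC-type origin and selected with ampicillin via the β-lactamase gene and its bla promoter. An f1 phage origin is also present. The short large T antigen, TcR and lacZα hits in the feature table are backbone remnants rather than functional genes.

The 491 bp insert is a chimeric element derived from EC1.45, an enhancer cluster associated with SOX9. It joins the human version of minimal enhancer region 1 (min1) to the opossum version of minimal enhancer region 2 (min2). The insert is not annotated in the feature table, but the unannotated gap between the upstream pause site and the SV40 promoter is the likely location, consistent with the sequenced length of 5,507 nt. In this layout the SV40 early promoter supplies basal transcription of the luc+ coding sequence, which is terminated by the SV40 poly(A) signal. A synthetic poly(A) signal and the human α2-globin RNA polymerase II pause site lie upstream and limit read-through transcription from the backbone, so luciferase output reflects enhancer activity acting on the promoter. The "noSV40" in the name is not explained in the record, which lists and annotates an SV40 promoter.

Swapping one sub-element for its opossum orthologue suggests use in testing cross-species conservation of min1 and min2 function. The depositor notes a single T-to-C difference within the insert relative to the reference sequence they provided.
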