Addgene plasmid #173966: pGL3-noSV40-EC1.45-human_min1-opossum_min2
Purpose: Firefly luciferase enhancer reporter plasmid.
Depositing lab: Joanna Wysocka. Depositing organization: Stanford University. Publication: Loss of Extreme Long-Range Enhancers in Human Neural Crest Drives a Craniofacial Disorder. Long HK, Osterwalder M, Welsh IC, Hansen K, Davies JOJ, Liu YE, Koska M, Adams AT, Aho R, Arora N, Ikeda K, Williams RM, Sauka-Spengler T, Porteus MH, Mohun T, Dickel DE, Swigut T, Hughes JR, Higgs DR, Visel A, Selleri L, Wysocka J. Cell Stem Cell. 2020 Nov 5;27(5):765-783.e14. doi: 10.1016/j.stem.2020.09.001. Epub 2020 Sep 28. PubMed 32991838.
Backbone
  Vector backbone: pGL3-Promoter, GenBank: U47298.2
  Backbone manufacturer: Promega
  Backbone size w/o insert (bp): 5016
  Vector type: Luciferase
Growth in bacteria
  Bacterial resistance: Ampicillin, 100 μg/mL
  Growth temperature: 37°C
  Growth strain: DH5alpha
  Copy number: High Copy
Gene/Insert
  Gene/Insert name: Human minimal enhancer region 1 (min1) and opossum minimal enhancer region 2 (min2) from SOX9 enhancer cluster EC1.45
  Species: H. sapiens (human)
  Insert size (bp): 491
  Mutation: See Depositor Comments Below
  Promoter: SV40 promoter
  Cloning method: Restriction Enzyme; 5′ cloning site unknown (unknown if destroyed)
  Sequencing primers: 5′ CGCTCTCCATCAAAACAAAACG; 3′ GAGTTAGGGGCGGGATGG
Terms and licenses: Academic/Nonprofit Terms; Industry Terms: Not Available to Industry
Depositor comments: Please note: The plasmid contains a T to C nucleotide mutation in the Human minimal enhancer region 1 (min1) and opossum minimal enhancer region 2 (min2) from SOX9 enhancer cluster EC1.45 compared to the depositor's provided sequence.
How to cite: pGL3-noSV40-EC1.45-human_min1-opossum_min2 was a gift from Joanna Wysocka (Addgene plasmid # 173966 ; http://n2t.net/addgene:173966 ; RRID:Addgene_173966)
