>Addgene plasmid #173966 | pGL3-noSV40-EC1.45-human_min1-opossum_min2 | depositor partial sequence | sequence record 337432 | human_min1-opossum_min2
GCCATGTAGCTGCTCTTCCGTGGACGCGGATGCTTCCTGCCTCATAGCCGGGTCGCCTCCGCGCTAACCC
CGTTGAACCTTGCAACCAGCCCCTCTAGAGTGTGGAAGAAAGGAGCATCGACCCAGCCTCAGGTTTCACT
TCTGTTCTAGTTTATCTATCTAACTTAGACCACATGTCTGTGCTTTCAGAAAATTTTCCCATTTTTGAAT
CACTAACAGTACCCTTTATTCTTACTACTGCCAGGGATTCACTATTTTTAAACAGCTCGAGCTGCTGCTC
AGAGATTTTCTACCACAGCTGACTATGATTAGAAGGATTGAGTGAGATCAGTGCTTGATTAACTTTCAGC
TGCTATTGGTTTTCCTCAGTTCCTGCAGAAGAATTAATCTTTAGGTTTGACCAAATTTCAAATGCTAATG
GATACCAGACACAATGGGCCCACCCATGTCATCAAACATAAGGAATCTTTCTTCTCCAATTTTAATTTCA
TAAAATGTATAATGCCCTACTTATCCATTAT
